>Addgene plasmid #246914 | NFKB3-CK-IRES-GFP hygro | addgene full sequence | sequence record 491498 | Addgene NGS Result
TCCGGAATCGGGAGCGCGGCCGATGCAAAGTGCCGATAAACATAACGATCTTTGTAGAAACCATCGGCGC
AGCTATTTACCCGCAGGACATATCCACGCCCTCCTACATCGAAGCTGAAAGCACGAGATTCTTCGCCCTC
CGAGAGCTGCATCAGGTCGGAGACGCTGTCGAACTTTTCGATCAGAAACTTCTCGACAGACGTCGCGGTG
AGTTCAGGCTTTTTCATGGTGGCGGGATGCAGGTCGAAAGGCCCGGAGATGAGGAAGAGGAGAACAGCGC
GGCAGACGTGCGCTTTTGAAGCGTGCAGAATGCCGGGCCTCCGGAGGACCTTCGGGCGCCCGCCCCGCCC
CTGAGCCCGCCCCTGAGCCCGCCCCCGGACCCACCCCTTCCCAGCCTCTGAGCCCAGAAAGCGAAGGAGC
AAAGCTGCTATTGGCCGCTGCCCCAAAGGCCTACCCGCTTCCATTGCTCAGCGGTGCTGTCCATCTGCAC
GAGACTAGTGAGACGTGCTACTTCCATTTGTCACGTCCTGCACGACGCGAGCTGCGGGGCGGGGGGGAAC
TTCCTGACTAGGGGAGGAGTAGAAGGTGGCGCGAAGGGGCCACCAAAGAACGGAGCCGGTTGGCGCCTAC
CGGTGGATGTGGAATGTGTGCGAGGCCAGAGGCCACTTGTGTAGCGCCAAGTGCCCAGCGGGGCTGCTAA
AGCGCATGCTCCAGACTGCCTTGGGAAAAGCGCCTCCCCTACCCGGTAGAATTCGTTAACCTCGAGGGCC
AGCCTTAATTAAGTTTAAACGCGGAATTCGTCGACTTACTTGTACAGCTCGTCCATGCCGAGAGTGATCC
CGGCGGCGGTCACGAACTCCAGCAGGACCATGTGATCGCGCTTCTCGTTGGGGTCTTTGCTCAGGGCGGA
CTGGGTGCTCAGGTAGTGGTTGTCGGGCAGCAGCACGGGGCCGTCGCCGATGGGGGTGTTCTGCTGGTAG
TGGTCGGCGAGCTGCACGCTGCCGTCCTCGATGTTGTGGCGGATCTTGAAGTTCACCTTGATGCCGTTCT
TCTGCTTGTCGGCCATGATATAGACGTTGTGGCTGTTGTAGTTGTACTCCAGCTTGTGCCCCAGGATGTT
GCCGTCCTCCTTGAAGTCGATGCCCTTCAGCTCGATGCGGTTCACCAGGGTGTCGCCCTCGAACTTCACC
TCGGCGCGGGTCTTGTAGTTGCCGTCGTCCTTGAAGAAGATGGTGCGCTCCTGGACGTAGCCTTCGGGCA
TGGCGGACTTGAAGAAGTCGTGCTGCTTCATGTGGTCGGGGTAGCGGCTGAAGCACTGCACGCCGTAGGT
CAGGGTGGTCACGAGGGTGGGCCAGGGCACGGGCAGCTTGCCGGTGGTGCAGATGAACTTCAGGGTCAGC
TTGCCGTAGGTGGCATCGCCCTCGCCCTCGCCGGACACGCTGAACTTGTGGCCGTTTACGTCGCCGTCCA
GCTCGACCAGGATGGGCACCACCCCGGTGAACAGCTCCTCGCCCTTGCTCACCATGGTTGTGGCCATATT
ATCATCGTGTTTTTCAAAGGAAAACCACGTCCCCGTGGTTCGGGGGGCCTAGACGTTTTTTTAACCTCGA
CTAAACACATGTAAAGCATGTGCACCGAGGCCCCAGATCAGATCCCATACAATGGGGTACCTTCTGGGCA
TCCTTCAGCCCCTTGTTGAATACGCTTGAGGAGAGCCATTTGACTCTTTCCACAACTATCCAACTCACAA
CGTGGCACTGGGGTTGTGCCGCCTTTGCAGGTGTATCTTATACACGTGGCTTTTGGCCGCAGAGGCACCT
GTCGCCAGGTGGGGGGTTCCGCTGCCTGCAAAGGGTCGCTACAGACGTTGTTTGTCTTCAAGAAGCTTCC
AGAGGAACTGCTTCCTTCACGACATTCAACAGACCTTGCATTCCTTTGGCGAGAGGGGAAAGACCCCTAG
GAATGCTCGTCAAGAAGACAGGGCCAGGTTTCCGGGCCCTCACATTGCCAAAAGACGGCAATATGGTGGA
AAATAACATATAGACAAACGCACACCGGCCTTATTCCAAGCGGCTTCGGCCAGTAACGTTAGGGGGGGGG
GAGGGAGAGGGGGGGGGGGGGGGCGGAATTTACGTAGCGGCTAGCTCATTACTACGTAGAATCGAGACCG
AGGAGAGGGTTAGGGATAGGCTTACCGCTCGCGCCAGACGCCCCACTTGCTCCCAAAGTACTCAAAAACT
CTTTGACCTTTTCAACCAGACTTTCATATTTGTCTTTAAAGTCTTCATTAACATCCAGTGTTAAGATAGG
CACCTCTTGAAGATAATCGAAGTTGGTTTTCAGTGTCCTATGCAGGAGCCAGCTTTCATGTTTATAATGA
AGCTTCTCTAAATATTCAAGAGGAATGCCTTGCTCTTCATTTCTTCCCCGTAAATATATTCTATGTAAGC
ATGTCTCTGGAGTGGCTTGAAGATAAATGATTCCATCCAATTCAAGGCTTTGGCCAAATTGGTTATTCAT
CCAGTCATGCCAGTCTTGATAAATTGTCCACTCTGTCTCATTCATGCATTCAGATTCATACAAATTAGAT
GCAAAAATATACCTCGCACTATACACAGATCGTTCAAAAAATAATACAGGTTTCTCTGCATCTTTGAGCT
TGCCATTCAGAGAGGCAAGCTGAGCTCTTATCATACTGAGACAGGCGTAGGTTTGGAAGGTAAAAGACCA
TCGTTCAGGTTTCTCATACATCATCTGAAGAACATTCCCACCATTTTTCTGCTCCATTGTAAGTTCCTCA
AATTCATCTTGAGTACTTTGAACATTGCACCATCTGGCAACAGGTTCAGGAACCACTTCCCAATCTTCAC
ACAATTGTTTAAGGATATTCACAAATGTTGACTTCCCTGCAGCGATGTTCCCTTCGATGGAGATTTTCTT
GATGCGGGTCCCCTCAGAGCTGGCTGAGAAAGATGGGCAGCTTCTCTTGGGCGGGGTGGCCATTTTACCA
ACAGTACCGGAATGCCAAGCTTACTTAGATCCTCTAGAGAGACACTGGTGGGAGCTGCAGAGCAGAGCTG
GGTGGGAGCGCGGTCACTGCTCGTTCGCGGAACCGCCGGCTCTATCCAGTCTTCTCAGTTGCTCGCTGCA
GTCGCGGTTGGAGTAGTAGGCGCCTCAGCTGGCGCCTTTATAGAAGCGCTGTGAATGGATGGACGGTCGA
GATGGGGAATCCCCAGCCTCGAGATGGGGAATCCCCAGCCTCGAGATGGGGAATCCCCAGCCTCGAGGAT
GGGAATCCGAATTCCACCACACTGGAATAAAATTTTGAATTTTTGTAATTTGTTTTTGTAATTCTTTAGT
TTGTATGTCTGTTGCTATTATGTCTACTATTCTTTCCCCTGCACTGTACCCCCCAATCCCCCCTTTTCTT
TTAAAAGTTAACCGATACCGTCGAGATCCGTTCACTAATCGAATGGATCTGTCTCTGTCTCTCTCTCCAC
CTTCTTCTTCTATTCCTTCGGGCCTGTCGGGTCCCCTCGGGGTTGGGAGGTGGGTCTGAAACGATAATGG
TGAATATCCCTGCCTAACTCTATTCACTATAGAAAGTACAGCAAAAACTATTCTTAAACCTACCAAGCCT
CCTACTATCATTATGAATAATTTTATATACCACAGCCAATTTGTTATGTTAAACCAATTCCACAAACTTG
CCCATTTATCTAATTCCAATAATTCTTGTTCATTCTTTTCTTGCTGGTTTTGCGATTCTTCAATTAAGGA
GTGTATTAAGCTTGTGTAATTGTTAATTTCTCTGTCCCACTCCATCCAGGTCGTGTGATTCCAAATCTGT
TCCAGAGATTTATTACTCCAACTAGCATTCCAAGGCACAGCAGTGGTGCAAATGAGTTTTCCAGAGCAAC
CCCAAATCCCCAGGAGCTGTTGATCCTTTAGGTATCTTTCCACAGCCAGGATTCTTGCCTGGAGCTGCTT
GATGCCCCAGACTGTGAGTTGCAACAGATGCTGTTGCGCCTCAATAGCCCTCAGCAAATTGTTCTGCTGC
TGCACTATACCAGACAATAATTGTCTGGCCTGTACCGTCAGCGTCATTGACGCTGCGCCCATAGTGCTTC
CTGCTGCTCCCAAGAACCCAAGGAACAAAGCTCCTATTCCCACTGCTCTTTTTTCTCTCTGCACCACTCT
TCTCTTTGCCTTGGTGGGTGCTACTCCTAATGGTTCAATTTTTACTACTTTATATTTATATAATTCACTT
CTCCAATTGTCCCTCATATCTCCTCCTCCAGGTCTGAAGATCAGCGGCCGCTTGCTGTGCGGTGGTCTTA
CTTTTGTTTTGCTCTTCCTCTATCTTGTCTAAAGCTTCCTTGGTGTCTTTTATCTCTATCCTTTGATGCA
CACAATAGAGGGTTGCTACTGTATTATATAATGATCTAAGTTCTTCTGATCCTGTCTGAAGGGATGGTTG
TAGCTGTCCCAGTATTTGTCTACAGCCTTCTGATGTTTCTAACAGGCCAGGATTAACTGCGAATCGTTCT
AGCTCCCTGCTTGCCCATACTATATGTTTTAATTTATATTTTTTCTTTCCCCCTGGCCTTAACCGAATTT
TTTCCCATCGCGATCTAATTCTCCCCCGCTTAATACTGACGCTCTCGCACCCATCTCTCTCCTTCTAGCC
TCCGCTAGTCAAAATTTTTGGCGTACTCACCAGTCGCCGCCCCTCGCCTCTTGCCGTGCGCGCTTCAGCA
AGCCGAGTCCTGCGTCGAGAGAGCTCCTCTGGTTTCCCTTTCGCTTTCAAGTCCCTGTTCGGGCGCCACT
GCTAGAGATTTTCCACACTGACTAAAAGGGTCTGAGGGATCTCTAGTTACCAGAGTCACACAACAGACGG
GCACACACTACTTGAAGCACTCAAGGCAAGCTTTATTGAGGCTTAAGCAGTGGGTTCCCTAGTTAGCCAG
AGAGCTCCCAGGCTCAGATCTGGTCTAACCAGAGAGACCCGTTTATGTATCGAGCTAGGCACTTAAATAC
AATATCTCTGCAATGCGGCAATTCAGTGGTTCGTCCAATCCATGTCAGACCCGTCTGTTGCCTTCCTAAT
AAGGCACGATCGTACCACCTTACTTCCACCAATCGGCATGCACGGTGCTTTTTCTCTCCTTGTAAGGCAT
GTTGCTAACTCATCGTTACCATGTTGCAAGACTACAAGAGTATTGCATAAGACTACATTAAGCTTGCAGC
TCCAGCTTTTGTTCCCTTTAGTGAGGGTTAATTGCGCGCTTGGCGTAATCATGGTCATAGCTGTTTCCTG
TGTGAAATTGTTATCCGCTCACAATTCCACACAACATACGAGCCGGAAGCATAAAGTGTAAAGCCTGGGG
TGCCTAATGAGTGAGCTAACTCACATTAATTGCGTTGCGCTCACTGCCCGCTTTCCAGTCGGGAAACCTG
TCGTGCCAGCTGCATTAATGAATCGGCCAACGCGCGGGGAGAGGCGGTTTGCGTATTGGGCGCTCTTCCG
CTTCCTCGCTCACTGACTCGCTGCGCTCGGTCGTTCGGCTGCGGCGAGCGGTATCAGCTCACTCAAAGGC
GGTAATACGGTTATCCACAGAATCAGGGGATAACGCAGGAAAGAACATGTGAGCAAAAGGCCAGCAAAAG
GCCAGGAACCGTAAAAAGGCCGCGTTGCTGGCGTTTTTCCATAGGCTCCGCCCCCCTGACGAGCATCACA
AAAATCGACGCTCAAGTCAGAGGTGGCGAAACCCGACAGGACTATAAAGATACCAGGCGTTTCCCCCTGG
AAGCTCCCTCGTGCGCTCTCCTGTTCCGACCCTGCCGCTTACCGGATACCTGTCCGCCTTTCTCCCTTCG
GGAAGCGTGGCGCTTTCTCATAGCTCACGCTGTAGGTATCTCAGTTCGGTGTAGGTCGTTCGCTCCAAGC
TGGGCTGTGTGCACGAACCCCCCGTTCAGCCCGACCGCTGCGCCTTATCCGGTAACTATCGTCTTGAGTC
CAACCCGGTAAGACACGACTTATCGCCACTGGCAGCAGCCACTGGTAACAGGATTAGCAGAGCGAGGTAT
GTAGGCGGTGCTACAGAGTTCTTGAAGTGGTGGCCTAACTACGGCTACACTAGAAGAACAGTATTTGGTA
TCTGCGCTCTGCTGAAGCCAGTTACCTTCGGAAAAAGAGTTGGTAGCTCTTGATCCGGCAAACAAACCAC
CGCTGGTAGCGGTGGTTTTTTTGTTTGCAAGCAGCAGATTACGCGCAGAAAAAAAGGATCTCAAGAAGAT
CCTTTGATCTTTTCTACGGGGTCTGACGCTCAGTGGAACGAAAACTCACGTTAAGGGATTTTGGTCATGA
GATTATCAAAAAGGATCTTCACCTAGATCCTTTTAAATTAAAAATGAAGTTTTAAATCAATCTAAAGTAT
ATATGAGTAAACTTGGTCTGACAGTTACCAATGCTTAATCAGTGAGGCACCTATCTCAGCGATCTGTCTA
TTTCGTTCATCCATAGTTGCCTGACTCCCCGTCGTGTAGATAACTACGATACGGGAGGGCTTACCATCTG
GCCCCAGTGCTGCAATGATACCGCGAGACCCACGCTCACCGGCTCCAGATTTATCAGCAATAAACCAGCC
AGCCGGAAGGGCCGAGCGCAGAAGTGGTCCTGCAACTTTATCCGCCTCCATCCAGTCTATTAATTGTTGC
CGGGAAGCTAGAGTAAGTAGTTCGCCAGTTAATAGTTTGCGCAACGTTGTTGCCATTGCTACAGGCATCG
TGGTGTCACGCTCGTCGTTTGGTATGGCTTCATTCAGCTCCGGTTCCCAACGATCAAGGCGAGTTACATG
ATCCCCCATGTTGTGCAAAAAAGCGGTTAGCTCCTTCGGTCCTCCGATCGTTGTCAGAAGTAAGTTGGCC
GCAGTGTTATCACTCATGGTTATGGCAGCACTGCATAATTCTCTTACTGTCATGCCATCCGTAAGATGCT
TTTCTGTGACTGGTGAGTACTCAACCAAGTCATTCTGAGAATAGTGTATGCGGCGACCGAGTTGCTCTTG
CCCGGCGTCAATACGGGATAATACCGCGCCACATAGCAGAACTTTAAAAGTGCTCATCATTGGAAAACGT
TCTTCGGGGCGAAAACTCTCAAGGATCTTACCGCTGTTGAGATCCAGTTCGATGTAACCCACTCGTGCAC
CCAACTGATCTTCAGCATCTTTTACTTTCACCAGCGTTTCTGGGTGAGCAAAAACAGGAAGGCAAAATGC
CGCAAAAAAGGGAATAAGGGCGACACGGAAATGTTGAATACTCATACTCTTCCTTTTTCAATATTATTGA
AGCATTTATCAGGGTTATTGTCTCATGAGCGGATACATATTTGAATGTATTTAGAAAAATAAACAAATAG
GGGTTCCGCGCACATTTCCCCGAAAAGTGCCACCTAAATTGTAAGCGTTAATATTTTGTTAAAATTCGCG
TTAAATTTTTGTTAAATCAGCTCATTTTTTAACCAATAGGCCGAAATCGGCAAAATCCCTTATAAATCAA
AAGAATAGACCGAGATAGGGT
[37 nt withheld, positions 7582-7618]
AAAGAACGTGGACTCCAACGTCAAAGG
[49 nt withheld, positions 7646-7694]
T
[91 nt withheld, positions 7696-7786]
G
[124 nt withheld, positions 7788-7911]
CCCATTCGCCATTCAGGCTGCGCAACTGTTGGGAAGGGCGATCGGTGCGGGCCTCTTCGCTATTACGCCA
GCTGGCGAAAGGGGGATGTGCTGCAAGGCGATTAAGTTGGGTAACGCCAGGGTTTTCCCAGTCACGACGT
TGTAAAACGACGGCCAGTGAGCGCGCGTAATACGACTCACTATAGGGCGAATTGGGTACGTCCCTAGGCC
TCCAAAAAAGCCTCCTCACTACTTCTGGAATAGCTCAGAGGCCGAGGCGGCCTCGGCCTCTGCATAAATA
AAAAAAATTAGTCAGCCATGGGGCGGAGAATGGGCGGAACTGGGCGGAGTTAGGGGCGGGATGGGCGGAG
TTAGGGGCGGGATAGCTAGAGCCAGACATGATAAGATACATTGATGAGTTTGGACAAACCACAACTAGAA
TGCAGTGAAAAAAATGCTTTATTTGTGAAATTTGTGATGCTATTGCTTTATTTGTAACCATTATAAGCTG
CAATAAACAAGTTCCTCTCACTCTCTGATATTCATTTCTTTGCAAGTTATAAATACTGAATAATAAGATG
ACATGAACTACTACTGCTAGAGATTTTCCACACTGACTAAAAGGGTCTGAGGGATCTCTAGTTACCAGAG
TCACACAACAGACGGGCACACACTACTTGAAGCACTCAAGGCAAGCTTTATTGAGGCTTAAGCAGTGGGT
TCCCTAGTTAGCCAGAGAGCTCCCAGGCTCAGATCTGGTCTAACCAGAGAGACCCAGTACAAGCAAAAAG
CAGATCTTGTCTTCGTTGGGAGTGAGCTAGCCCTTCCAGTCCCCCCTTTTCTTTTAAAAAGTGGCTAAGA
TCTACAGCTGCCTTGTAAGTCATTGGTCTTAAAGGTACCCGGTATCGATGCGGGGAGGCGGCCCAAAGGG
AGATCCGACTCGTCTGAGGGCGAAGGCGAAGACGCGGAAGAGGCCGCAGAGCCGGCAGCAGGCCGCGGGA
AGGAAGGTCCGCTGGATTGAGGGCCGAAGGGACGTAGCAGAAGGACGTCCCGCGCAGAATCCAGGTGGCA
ACACAGGCGAGCAGCCAAGGAAAGGACGATGATTTCCCCGACAACACCACGGAATTGTCAGTGCCCAACA
GCCGAGCCCCTGTCCAGCAGCGGGCAAGGCAGGCGGCGATGAGTTCCGCCGTGGCAATAGGGAGGGGGAA
AGCGAAAGTCCCGGAAAGGAGCTGACAGGTGGTGGCAATGCCCCAACCAGTGGGGGTTGCGTCAGCAAAC
ACAGTGCACACCACGCCACGTTGCCTGACAACGGGCCACAACTCCTCATAAAGAGACAGCAACCAGGATT
TATACAAGGAGGAGAAAATGAAAGCCATACGGGAAGCAATAGCATGATACAAAGGCATTAAAGCAGCGTA
TCCACATAGCGTAAAAGGAGCAACATAGTTAAGAATACCAGTCAATCTTTCACAAATTTTGTAATCCAGA
GGTTGATTATCGATAAGCTTGATATCGAATTGTACCTAGTGGAACCGGAACCCTTAAACATGTATAACTT
CGTATAATGTATGCTATACGAAGTTATTAGGTCCCTCGACGAATTCCTACTTGTACACTATTCCTTTGCC
CTCGGACGAGTGCTGGGGCGTCGGTTTCCACTATCGGCGAGTACTTCTACACAGCCATCGGTCCAGACGG
CCGCGCTTCTGCGGGCGATTTGTGTACGCCCGACAGTCCCGGCTCCGGATCGGACGATTGCGTCGCATCG
ACCCTGCGCCCAAGCTGCATCATCGAAATTGCCGTCAACCAAGCTCTGATAGAGTTGGTCAAGACCAATG
CGGAGCATATACGCCCGGAGCCGCGGCGATCCTGCAAGCTCCGGATGCCTCCGCTCGAAGTAGCGCGTCT
GCTGCTCCATACAAGCCAACCACGGCCTCCAGAAGAAGATGTTGGCGACCTCGTATTGGGAATCCCCGAA
CATCGCCTCGCTCCAGTCAATGACCGCTGTTATGCGGCCATTGTCCGTCAGGACATTGTTGGAGCCGAAA
TCCGCGTGCACGAGGTGCCGGACTTCGGGGCAGTCCTCGGCCCAAAGCATCAGCTCATCGAGAGCCTGCG
CGACGGACGCACTGACGGTGTCGTCCATCACAGTTTGCCAGTGATACACATGGGGATCAGCAATCGCGCA
TATGAAATCACGCCATGTAGTGTATTGACCGATTCCTTGCGGTCCGAATGGGCCGAACCCGCTCGTCTGG
CTAAGATCGGCCGCAGCGATCGCATCCATGGCCTCCGCGACCGGCTGCAGAACAGCGGGCAGTTCGGTTT
CAGGCAGGTCTTGCAACGTGACACCCTGTGCACGGCGGGAGATGCAATAGGTCAGGCTCTCGCTGAATTC
CCCAATGTCAAGCACT
Features (pLannotate 1.2.2; 32 found; start..end, strand, type, name):
    245..744     -  promoter       PGK promoter: mouse phosphoglycerate kinase 1 promoter
    806..1525    -  CDS            EGFP: the original enhanced GFP (Yang et al., 1996) mammalian codon-optimized
   1539..2001    -  misc_feature   IRES: internal ribosome entry site (IRES) of the encephalomyocarditis virus (EMCV)
   2109..2126    +  promoter       chicken β-actin promoter (fragment): contains a 21-bp deletion relative to the standard chicken β-actin promoter
   2155..2196    -  CDS            V5 tag: epitope tag from simian virus 5
   2224..3003    -  CDS            DCK: DCK_HUMAN - Experimental evidence at protein level: Swiss-Prot protein existence level 1. Phosphorylates the deoxyribonucleosides deoxycytidine, deoxyguanosine and deoxyadenosine (PubMed:1996353, PubMed:12808445, PubMed:18377927, PubMed:19159229, PubMed:20614893). Has broad substrate specificity, and does not display selectivity based on the chirality of the substrate. It is also an essential enzyme for the phosphorylation of numerous nucleoside analogs widely employed as antiviral and chemotherapeutic agents (PubMed:12808445). From Homo sapiens (Human).
   3319..3436    -  misc_feature   cPPT/CTS: central polypurine tract and central termination sequence of HIV-1
   3455..3555    -  CDS            Rev (fragment): human immunodeficiency virus 1 (HIV-1) Rev protein; rev; enhances nuclear export of unspliced and incompletely spliced viral mRNAs
   3932..4165    -  misc_feature   RRE: The Rev response element (RRE) of HIV-1 allows for Rev-dependent mRNA export from the nucleus to the cytoplasm.
   4311..4674    -  CDS            HIV-1 gag (fragment): gag protein from human immunodeficiency virus 1; gag
   4658..4783    -  misc_feature   HIV-1 Ψ: packaging signal of human immunodeficiency virus type 1
   4830..5010    -  LTR            5' LTR (truncated): truncated 5' long terminal repeat (LTR) from HIV-1
   5011..5237    -  promoter       RSV promoter: Rous sarcoma virus enhancer/promoter
   5265..5283    -  promoter       T3 promoter: promoter for bacteriophage T3 RNA polymerase
   5328..5344    -  protein_bind   lac operator: The lac repressor binds to the lac operator to inhibit transcription in E. coli. This inhibition can be relieved by adding lactose or isopropyl-β-D-thiogalactopyranoside (IPTG). lac repressor encoded by lacI
   5352..5382    -  promoter       lac promoter: promoter for the E. coli lac operon
   5397..5418    -  protein_bind   CAP binding site: CAP binding activates transcription in the presence of cAMP. E. coli catabolite activator protein
   5431..5523    -  CDS            lacI (fragment): lac repressor; lacI; The lac repressor binds to the lac operator to inhibit transcription in E. coli. This inhibition can be relieved by adding lactose or isopropyl-β-D-thiogalactopyranoside (IPTG).
   5706..6294    -  rep_origin     ori: high-copy-number ColE1/pMB1/pBR322/pUC origin of replication
   6465..7325    -  CDS            AmpR: β-lactamase; bla; confers resistance to ampicillin, carbenicillin, and related antibiotics
   7326..7430    -  promoter       AmpR promoter: bla
   7483..7911    -  rep_origin     f1 ori (sequence partly withheld): f1 bacteriophage origin of replication; arrow indicates direction of (+) strand synthesis
   7916..8071    -  CDS            lacZα (fragment): LacZα fragment of β-galactosidase; lacZ fragment
   8079..8097    +  promoter       T7 promoter: promoter for bacteriophage T7 RNA polymerase
   8118..8253    -  rep_origin     SV40 ori: SV40 origin of replication
   8293..8414    -  polyA_signal   SV40 poly(A) signal: SV40 polyadenylation signal
   8486..8666    -  LTR            5' LTR (truncated): truncated 5' long terminal repeat (LTR) from HIV-1
   8652..8792    -  CDS            nef (fragment): NEF_HV1LA - Experimental evidence at protein level: Swiss-Prot protein existence level 1. Extracellular Nef protein targets CD4(+) T-lymphocytes for apoptosis by interacting with CXCR4 surface receptors. From Human immunodeficiency virus type 1 group M subtype B (isolate Lai) (HIV-1).
   8801..9389    -  misc_feature   WPRE: woodchuck hepatitis virus posttranscriptional regulatory element
   9389..9412    -  misc_feature   MCS (fragment): pBluescript multiple cloning site
   9445..9478    -  protein_bind   loxP: Cre-mediated recombination occurs in the 8-bp core sequence (GCATACAT). Cre recombinase
   9509..227     -  CDS            HygR (across the origin): aminoglycoside phosphotransferase from E. coli; aph(4)-Ia; confers resistance to hygromycin
