[The description below was written by a language model from this plasmid's Addgene catalogue record and pLannotate feature annotations shown in this document.]
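Description:
NFKB3-CK-IRES-GFP hygro is a lentiviral reporter and suicide-gene vector built on the pLentiX1 backbone for delivery into mammalian cells. The viral genome is laid out in third-generation style: an RSV promoter fused to a truncated HIV-1 5' LTR drives genomic RNA production in packaging cells, followed by the Ψ packaging signal with a gag fragment, the RRE for Rev-dependent nuclear export, and the cPPT/CTS. A WPRE sits upstream of the truncated 3' LTR and an SV40 polyadenylation signal. In bacteria the plasmid replicates from a high-copy ColE1/pUC-type origin under ampicillin selection. An f1 origin and an SV40 origin are also present.

The payload is a bicistronic cassette encoding a mutant human deoxycytidine kinase (DCK*, carrying S74E, R104M and D133A) with a C-terminal V5 epitope tag, followed by an EMCV IRES and EGFP, so both proteins are translated from one transcript. According to the record, this transcript is expressed in an NF-κB-dependent manner. However, the NF-κB-responsive promoter itself was not annotated in the feature table, which leaves the region between the cPPT and the DCK coding sequence unlabelled. Downstream, a separate mouse PGK promoter drives a hygromycin resistance gene for constitutive selection of transduced cells, and a single loxP site lies between that marker and the WPRE.

In cells carrying the construct, NF-κB activity produces both green fluorescence and a kinase described in the record as a suicide gene. DCK phosphorylates nucleoside analogues, so cells with active signalling can be selectively killed while cells that have lost pathway activity survive. This design suits positive-selection genetic screens for factors required for NF-κB signalling, as in the associated CRISPR screening study.
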