Addgene plasmid #246914: NFKB3-CK-IRES-GFP hygro
Purpose: NFKB-dependent expression of a bicistronic cDNA encoding a suicide gene (modified deoxycytidine kinase) and EGFP
Depositing lab: William Kaelin. Depositing organization: Dana-Farber Cancer Institute. Publication: Positive selection CRISPR screens reveal a druggable pocket in an oligosaccharyltransferase required for inflammatory signaling to NF-kappaB. Lampson BL, Ramiotarez AS, Baro M, He L, Hegde M, Koduri V, Pfaff JL, Hanna RE, Kowal J, Shirole NH, He Y, Doench JG, Contessa JN, Locher KP, Kaelin WG Jr. Cell. 2024 Apr 25;187(9):2209-2223.e16. doi: 10.1016/j.cell.2024.03.022. PubMed 38670073.
Backbone
  Vector backbone: pLentiX1
  Vector type: Mammalian Expression, Lentiviral
  Selectable markers: Hygromycin
Growth in bacteria
  Bacterial resistance: Ampicillin, 100 μg/mL
  Growth temperature: 30°C
  Growth strain: NEB Stable
  Copy number: Unknown
Gene/Insert
  Gene/Insert name: Mutant Deoxycytidine Kinase (alt name: DCK*)
  Species: H. sapiens (human)
  Insert size (bp): 778
  Mutation: S74E R104M D133A
  Entrez Gene: DCK
  Tag / fusion protein: V5 (C terminal on insert)
Terms and licenses: Academic/Nonprofit Terms; Industry Terms: Not Available to Industry
How to cite: NFKB3-CK-IRES-GFP hygro was a gift from William Kaelin (Addgene plasmid # 246914 ; http://n2t.net/addgene:246914 ; RRID:Addgene_246914)
